Addgene plasmid #118334: Flag-Craf R401H
Purpose: Expression of human Craf
Depositing lab: Philip Stork. Publication: Phosphorylation of the C-Raf N-region promotes Raf dimerization. Takahashi M, Li Y, Dillon TJ, Kariya Y, Stork PJS. Mol Cell Biol. 2017 Jul 10. pii: MCB.00132-17. doi: 10.1128/MCB.00132-17. PubMed 28694330.
Backbone
  Vector backbone: pcDNA3
  Backbone manufacturer: invitrogen
  Vector type: Mammalian Expression
Growth in bacteria
  Bacterial resistance: Ampicillin, 100 μg/mL
  Growth temperature: 37°C
  Growth strain: DH5alpha
  Copy number: High Copy
Gene/Insert
  Gene/Insert name: Craf R401H
  Species: H. sapiens (human)
  Insert size (bp): 1947
  Mutation: R401H
  Entrez Gene: RAF1 (a.k.a. CMD1NN, CRAF, NS5, Raf-1, c-Raf)
  Promoter: CMV
  Tag / fusion protein: Flag (N terminal on backbone)
  Cloning method: Restriction Enzyme; 5′ cloning site EcoRI (unknown if destroyed); 3′ cloning site XbaI (unknown if destroyed)
  Sequencing primers: 5′ n/a; 3′ BGH
Terms and licenses: Academic/Nonprofit Terms; Industry Terms: Not Available to Industry
Depositor comments: site directed mutagenesis
How to cite: Flag-Craf R401H was a gift from Philip Stork (Addgene plasmid # 118334 ; http://n2t.net/addgene:118334 ; RRID:Addgene_118334)
