[The description below was written by a language model from this plasmid's Addgene catalogue record and pLannotate feature annotations shown in this document.]
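Description:
Flag-Craf R401H is a mammalian expression plasmid built on the pcDNA3 backbone, carrying human C-Raf (RAF1) with an arginine-to-histidine substitution at residue 401, introduced by site-directed mutagenesis. The sequenced construct is about 7.4 kb. In bacteria it is maintained through a high-copy ColE1/pUC-type origin and selected with ampicillin via the β-lactamase gene. An f1 origin is also present, which in principle allows single-stranded DNA production. For mammalian cells, the backbone supplies a neomycin phosphotransferase cassette driven by the SV40 enhancer/early promoter and terminated by an SV40 polyadenylation signal, which permits G418 selection of stable transfectants.

The expression cassette uses the human cytomegalovirus immediate-early enhancer and promoter to drive strong constitutive transcription, with the bovine growth hormone polyadenylation signal downstream. The RAF1 open reading frame of roughly 1.9 kb was inserted between EcoRI and XbaI sites and is preceded by an N-terminal Flag epitope contributed by the backbone. The feature table detects two adjacent Flag-like fragments upstream of the coding sequence, suggesting a tandem or partially duplicated tag. T7 and SP6 promoters flank the insert, as is standard for pcDNA3. Small annotated fragments such as the HIV-1 LTR, ble, lacI and bom matches appear to be backbone remnants or short similarity hits rather than functional elements.

RAF1 encodes a serine/threonine kinase that links Ras GTPases to the MEK/ERK cascade. The record gives the purpose only as expression of human Craf and does not describe the functional effect of R401H, although the associated study concerns C-Raf N-region phosphorylation and Raf dimerization. The Flag tag allows detection and immunoprecipitation of the mutant protein in transfected cells.
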