Features (pLannotate 1.2.2; 23 found; start..end, strand, type, name):
    128..507     +  enhancer       CMV enhancer: human cytomegalovirus immediate early enhancer
    508..711     +  promoter       CMV promoter: human cytomegalovirus (CMV) immediate early promoter
    707..740     +  LTR            5' LTR (truncated) (fragment): truncated 5' long terminal repeat (LTR) from HIV-1
    756..774     +  promoter       T7 promoter: promoter for bacteriophage T7 RNA polymerase
    818..838     +  CDS            FLAG (fragment): FLAG® epitope tag, followed by an enterokinase cleavage site
    842..862     +  CDS            FLAG (fragment): FLAG® epitope tag, followed by an enterokinase cleavage site
    878..2821    +  CDS            RAF1: RAF1_HUMAN - Also known as RAF. Experimental evidence at protein level: Swiss-Prot protein existence level 1. Serine/threonine-protein kinase that acts as a regulatory link between the membrane-associated Ras GTPases and the MAPK/ERK cascade, and this critical regulatory link functions as a switch determining cell fate decisions including proliferation, differentiation, apoptosis, survival and oncogenic transformation. RAF1 activation initiates a mitogen-activated protein kinase (MAPK) cascade that comprises a sequential phosphorylation of the dual-specific MAPK kinases (MAP2K1/MEK1 and MAP2K2
   2840..2858    -  promoter       SP6 promoter: promoter for bacteriophage SP6 RNA polymerase
   2884..3108    +  polyA_signal   bGH poly(A) signal: bovine growth hormone polyadenylation signal
   3112..3133    +  promoter       SV40 promoter (fragment): SV40 enhancer and early promoter
   3154..3582    +  rep_origin     f1 ori (sequence partly withheld): f1 bacteriophage origin of replication; arrow indicates direction of (+) strand synthesis
   3596..3925    +  promoter       SV40 promoter: SV40 enhancer and early promoter
   3992..4783    +  CDS            neo: KKA2_KLEPN - Also known as kan, nptII. Experimental evidence at protein level: Swiss-Prot protein existence level 1. Resistance to kanamycin, neomycin, paromomycin, ribostamycin, butirosin and gentamicin B. From Klebsiella pneumoniae.
   4807..4965    +  CDS            ble (fragment): BLE_KLEPN - Experimental evidence at protein level: Swiss-Prot protein existence level 1. Binding protein with a strong affinity to the bleomycin family of antibiotics. Binds to CL990; an antimitotic-antibiotic compound. From Klebsiella pneumoniae.
   4960..5081    +  polyA_signal   SV40 poly(A) signal: SV40 polyadenylation signal
   5154..5170    -  protein_bind   lac operator: The lac repressor binds to the lac operator to inhibit transcription in E. coli. This inhibition can be relieved by adding lactose or isopropyl-β-D-thiogalactopyranoside (IPTG). lac repressor encoded by lacI
   5178..5208    -  promoter       lac promoter: promoter for the E. coli lac operon
   5223..5244    -  protein_bind   CAP binding site: CAP binding activates transcription in the presence of cAMP. E. coli catabolite activator protein
   5257..5349    -  CDS            lacI (fragment): lac repressor; lacI; The lac repressor binds to the lac operator to inhibit transcription in E. coli. This inhibition can be relieved by adding lactose or isopropyl-β-D-thiogalactopyranoside (IPTG).
   5532..6120    -  rep_origin     ori: high-copy-number ColE1/pMB1/pBR322/pUC origin of replication
   6291..7151    -  CDS            AmpR: β-lactamase; bla; confers resistance to ampicillin, carbenicillin, and related antibiotics
   7152..7256    -  promoter       AmpR promoter: bla
   7315..7367    -  misc_feature   bom (fragment): basis of mobility region from pBR322
>Addgene plasmid #118334 | Flag-Craf R401H | addgene full sequence | sequence record 227776 | Addgene NGS Result
GCTGAGTAGTGCGCGAGCAAAATTTAAGCTACAACAAGGCAAGGCTTGACCGACAATTGCATGAAGAATC
TGCTTAGGGTTAGGCGTTTTGCGCTGCTTCGCGATGTACGGGCCAGATATACGCGTTGACATTGATTATT
GACTAGTTATTAATAGTAATCAATTACGGGGTCATTAGTTCATAGCCCATATATGGAGTTCCGCGTTACA
TAACTTACGGTAAATGGCCCGCCTGGCTGACCGCCCAACGACCCCCGCCCATTGACGTCAATAATGACGT
ATGTTCCCATAGTAACGCCAATAGGGACTTTCCATTGACGTCAATGGGTGGAGTATTTACGGTAAACTGC
CCACTTGGCAGTACATCAAGTGTATCATATGCCAAGTACGCCCCCTATTGACGTCAATGACGGTAAATGG
CCCGCCTGGCATTATGCCCAGTACATGACCTTATGGGACTTTCCTACTTGGCAGTACATCTACGTATTAG
TCATCGCTATTACCATGGTGATGCGGTTTTGGCAGTACATCAATGGGCGTGGATAGCGGTTTGACTCACG
GGGATTTCCAAGTCTCCACCCCATTGACGTCAATGGGAGTTTGTTTTGGCACCAAAATCAACGGGACTTT
CCAAAATGTCGTAACAACTCCGCCCCATTGACGCAAATGGGCGGTAGGCGTGTACGGTGGGAGGTCTATA
TAAGCAGAGCTCTCTGGCTAACTAGAGAACCCACTGCTTACTGGCTTATCGAAATTAATACGACTCACTA
TAGGGAGACCCAAGCTTGGTACCGAGCTCGGATCCGCCACCATGGACTACAAGGACGACGATGACAAGGA
CTACAAGGACGACGATGACAAGAATTCTCGAGTAACCATGGAGCACATACAGGGAGCTTGGAAGACGATC
AGCAATGGTTTTGGATTCAAAGATGCCGTGTTTGATGGCTCCAGCTGCATCTCTCCTACAATAGTTCAGC
AGTTTGGCTATCAGCGCCGGGCATCAGATGATGGCAAACTCACAGATCCTTCTAAGACAAGCAACACTAT
CCGTGTTTTCTTGCCGAACAAGCAAAGAACAGTGGTCAATGTGCGAAATGGAATGAGCTTGCATGACTGC
CTTATGAAAGCACTCAAGGTGAGGGGCCTGCAACCAGAGTGCTGTGCAGTGTTCAGACTTCTCCACGAAC
ACAAAGGTAAAAAAGCACGCTTAGATTGGAATACTGATGCTGCGTCTTTGATTGGAGAAGAACTTCAAGT
AGATTTCCTGGATCATGTTCCCCTCACAACACACAACTTTGCTCGGAAGACGTTCCTGAAGCTTGCCTTC
TGTGACATCTGTCAGAAATTCCTGCTCAATGGATTTCGATGTCAGACTTGTGGCTACAAATTTCATGAGC
ACTGTAGCACCAAAGTACCTACTATGTGTGTGGACTGGAGTAACATCAGACAACTCTTATTGTTTCCAAA
TTCCACTATTGGTGATAGTGGAGTCCCAGCACTACCTTCTTTGACTATGCGTCGTATGCGAGAGTCTGTT
TCCAGGATGCCTGTTAGTTCTCAGCACAGATATTCTACACCTCACGCCTTCACCTTTAACACCTCCAGTC
CCTCATCTGAAGGTTCCCTCTCCCAGAGGCAGAGGTCGACATCCACACCTAATGTCCACATGGTCAGCAC
CACCCTGCCTGTGGACAGCAGGATGATTGAGGATGCAATTCGAAGTCACAGCGAATCAGCCTCACCTTCA
GCCCTGTCCAGTAGCCCCAACAATCTGAGCCCAACAGGCTGGTCACAGCCGAAAACCCCCGTGCCAGCAC
AAAGAGAGCGGGCACCAGTATCTGGGACCCAGGAGAAAAACAAAATTAGGCCTCGTGGACAGAGAGATTC
AAGCTATTATTGGGAAATAGAAGCCAGTGAAGTGATGCTGTCCACTCGGATTGGGTCAGGCTCTTTTGGA
ACTGTTTATAAGGGTAAATGGCACGGAGATGTTGCAGTAAAGATCCTAAAGGTTGTCGACCCAACCCCAG
AGCAATTCCAGGCCTTCAGGAATGAGGTGGCTGTTCTGCGCAAAACACATCATGTGAACATTCTGCTTTT
CATGGGGTACATGACAAAGGACAACCTGGCAATTGTGACCCAGTGGTGCGAGGGCAGCAGCCTCTACAAA
CACCTGCATGTCCAGGAGACCAAGTTTCAGATGTTCCAGCTAATTGACATTGCCCGGCAGACGGCTCAGG
GAATGGACTATTTGCATGCAAAGAACATCATCCATAGAGACATGAAATCCAACAATATATTTCTCCATGA
AGGCTTAACAGTGAAAATTGGAGATTTTGGTTTGGCAACAGTAAAGTCACGCTGGAGTGGTTCTCAGCAG
GTTGAACAACCTACTGGCTCTGTCCTCTGGATGGCCCCAGAGGTGATCCGAATGCAGGATAACAACCCAT
TCAGTTTCCAGTCGGATGTCTACTCCTATGGCATCGTATTGTATGAACTGATGACGGGGGAGCTTCCTTA
TTCTCACATCAACAACCGAGATCAGATCATCTTCATGGTGGGCCGAGGATATGCCTCCCCAGATCTTAGT
AAGCTATATAAGAACTGCCCCAAAGCAATGAAGAGGCTGGTAGCTGACTGTGTGAAGAAAGTAAAGGAAG
AGAGGCCTCTTTTTCCCCAGATCCTGTCTTCCATTGAGCTGCTCCAACACTCTCTACCGAAGATCAACCG
GAGCGCTTCCGAGCCATCCTTGCATCGGGCAGCCCACACTGAGGATATCAATGCTTGCACGCTGACCACG
TCCCCGAGGCTGCCTGTCTTCTAGTCTAGAGGGCCCTATTCTATAGTGTCACCTAAATGCTAGAGCTCGC
TGATCAGCCTCGACTGTGCCTTCTAGTTGCCAGCCATCTGTTGTTTGCCCCTCCCCCGTGCCTTCCTTGA
CCCTGGAAGGTGCCACTCCCACTGTCCTTTCCTAATAAAATGAGGAAATTGCATCGCATTGTCTGAGTAG
GTGTCATTCTATTCTGGGGGGTGGGGTGGGGCAGGACAGCAAGGGGGAGGATTGGGAAGACAATAGCAGG
CATGCTGGGGATGCGGTGGGCTCTATGGCTTCTGAGGCGGAAAGAACCAGCTGGGGCTCTAGGGGGTATC
CCC
[124 nt withheld, positions 3154-3277]
C
[91 nt withheld, positions 3279-3369]
A
[49 nt withheld, positions 3371-3419]
CCTTTGACGTTGGAGTCCACGTTCTTT
[37 nt withheld, positions 3447-3483]
ACCCTATCTCGGTCTATTCTTTTGATTTATAAGGGATTTTGCCGATTTCGGCCTATTGGTTAAAAAATGA
GCTGATTTAACAAAAATTTAACGCGAATTAATTCTGTGGAATGTGTGTCAGTTAGGGTGTGGAAAGTCCC
CAGGCTCCCCAGCAGGCAGAAGTATGCAAAGCATGCATCTCAATTAGTCAGCAACCAGGTGTGGAAAGTC
CCCAGGCTCCCCAGCAGGCAGAAGTATGCAAAGCATGCATCTCAATTAGTCAGCAACCATAGTCCCGCCC
CTAACTCCGCCCATCCCGCCCCTAACTCCGCCCAGTTCCGCCCATTCTCCGCCCCATGGCTGACTAATTT
TTTTTATTTATGCAGAGGCCGAGGCCGCCTCTGCCTCTGAGCTATTCCAGAAGTAGTGAGGAGGCTTTTT
TGGAGGCCTAGGCTTTTGCAAAAAGCTCCCGGGAGCTTGTATATCCATTTTCGGATCTGATCAAGAGACA
GGATGAGGATCGTTTCGCATGATTGAACAAGATGGATTGCACGCAGGTTCTCCGGCCGCTTGGGTGGAGA
GGCTATTCGGCTATGACTGGGCACAACAGACAATCGGCTGCTCTGATGCCGCCGTGTTCCGGCTGTCAGC
GCAGGGGCGCCCGGTTCTTTTTGTCAAGACCGACCTGTCCGGTGCCCTGAATGAACTGCAGGACGAGGCA
GCGCGGCTATCGTGGCTGGCCACGACGGGCGTTCCTTGCGCAGCTGTGCTCGACGTTGTCACTGAAGCGG
GAAGGGACTGGCTGCTATTGGGCGAAGTGCCGGGGCAGGATCTCCTGTCATCTCACCTTGCTCCTGCCGA
GAAAGTATCCATCATGGCTGATGCAATGCGGCGGCTGCATACGCTTGATCCGGCTACCTGCCCATTCGAC
CACCAAGCGAAACATCGCATCGAGCGAGCACGTACTCGGATGGAAGCCGGTCTTGTCGATCAGGATGATC
TGGACGAAGAGCATCAGGGGCTCGCGCCAGCCGAACTGTTCGCCAGGCTCAAGGCGCGCATGCCCGACGG
CGAGGATCTCGTCGTGACCCATGGCGATGCCTGCTTGCCGAATATCATGGTGGAAAATGGCCGCTTTTCT
GGATTCATCGACTGTGGCCGGCTGGGTGTGGCGGACCGCTATCAGGACATAGCGTTGGCTACCCGTGATA
TTGCTGAAGAGCTTGGCGGCGAATGGGCTGACCGCTTCCTCGTGCTTTACGGTATCGCCGCTCCCGATTC
GCAGCGCATCGCCTTCTATCGCCTTCTTGACGAGTTCTTCTGAGCGGGACTCTGGGGTTCGAAATGACCG
ACCAAGCGACGCCCAACCTGCCATCACGAGATTTCGATTCCACCGCCGCCTTCTATGAAAGGTTGGGCTT
CGGAATCGTTTTCCGGGACGCCGGCTGGATGATCCTCCAGCGCGGGGATCTCATGCTGGAGTTCTTCGCC
CACCCCAACTTGTTTATTGCAGCTTATAATGGTTACAAATAAAGCAATAGCATCACAAATTTCACAAATA
AAGCATTTTTTTCACTGCATTCTAGTTGTGGTTTGTCCAAACTCATCAATGTATCTTATCATGTCTGTAT
ACCGTCGACCTCTAGCTAGAGCTTGGCGTAATCATGGTCATAGCTGTTTCCTGTGTGAAATTGTTATCCG
CTCACAATTCCACACAACATACGAGCCGGAAGCATAAAGTGTAAAGCCTGGGGTGCCTAATGAGTGAGCT
AACTCACATTAATTGCGTTGCGCTCACTGCCCGCTTTCCAGTCGGGAAACCTGTCGTGCCAGCTGCATTA
ATGAATCGGCCAACGCGCGGGGAGAGGCGGTTTGCGTATTGGGCGCTCTTCCGCTTCCTCGCTCACTGAC
TCGCTGCGCTCGGTCGTTCGGCTGCGGCGAGCGGTATCAGCTCACTCAAAGGCGGTAATACGGTTATCCA
CAGAATCAGGGGATAACGCAGGAAAGAACATGTGAGCAAAAGGCCAGCAAAAGGCCAGGAACCGTAAAAA
GGCCGCGTTGCTGGCGTTTTTCCATAGGCTCCGCCCCCCTGACGAGCATCACAAAAATCGACGCTCAAGT
CAGAGGTGGCGAAACCCGACAGGACTATAAAGATACCAGGCGTTTCCCCCTGGAAGCTCCCTCGTGCGCT
CTCCTGTTCCGACCCTGCCGCTTACCGGATACCTGTCCGCCTTTCTCCCTTCGGGAAGCGTGGCGCTTTC
TCATAGCTCACGCTGTAGGTATCTCAGTTCGGTGTAGGTCGTTCGCTCCAAGCTGGGCTGTGTGCACGAA
CCCCCCGTTCAGCCCGACCGCTGCGCCTTATCCGGTAACTATCGTCTTGAGTCCAACCCGGTAAGACACG
ACTTATCGCCACTGGCAGCAGCCACTGGTAACAGGATTAGCAGAGCGAGGTATGTAGGCGGTGCTACAGA
GTTCTTGAAGTGGTGGCCTAACTACGGCTACACTAGAAGAACAGTATTTGGTATCTGCGCTCTGCTGAAG
CCAGTTACCTTCGGAAAAAGAGTTGGTAGCTCTTGATCCGGCAAACAAACCACCGCTGGTAGCGGTGGTT
TTTTTGTTTGCAAGCAGCAGATTACGCGCAGAAAAAAAGGATCTCAAGAAGATCCTTTGATCTTTTCTAC
GGGGTCTGACGCTCAGTGGAACGAAAACTCACGTTAAGGGATTTTGGTCATGAGATTATCAAAAAGGATC
TTCACCTAGATCCTTTTAAATTAAAAATGAAGTTTTAAATCAATCTAAAGTATATATGAGTAAACTTGGT
CTGACAGTTACCAATGCTTAATCAGTGAGGCACCTATCTCAGCGATCTGTCTATTTCGTTCATCCATAGT
TGCCTGACTCCCCGTCGTGTAGATAACTACGATACGGGAGGGCTTACCATCTGGCCCCAGTGCTGCAATG
ATACCGCGAGACCCACGCTCACCGGCTCCAGATTTATCAGCAATAAACCAGCCAGCCGGAAGGGCCGAGC
GCAGAAGTGGTCCTGCAACTTTATCCGCCTCCATCCAGTCTATTAATTGTTGCCGGGAAGCTAGAGTAAG
TAGTTCGCCAGTTAATAGTTTGCGCAACGTTGTTGCCATTGCTACAGGCATCGTGGTGTCACGCTCGTCG
TTTGGTATGGCTTCATTCAGCTCCGGTTCCCAACGATCAAGGCGAGTTACATGATCCCCCATGTTGTGCA
AAAAAGCGGTTAGCTCCTTCGGTCCTCCGATCGTTGTCAGAAGTAAGTTGGCCGCAGTGTTATCACTCAT
GGTTATGGCAGCACTGCATAATTCTCTTACTGTCATGCCATCCGTAAGATGCTTTTCTGTGACTGGTGAG
TACTCAACCAAGTCATTCTGAGAATAGTGTATGCGGCGACCGAGTTGCTCTTGCCCGGCGTCAATACGGG
ATAATACCGCGCCACATAGCAGAACTTTAAAAGTGCTCATCATTGGAAAACGTTCTTCGGGGCGAAAACT
CTCAAGGATCTTACCGCTGTTGAGATCCAGTTCGATGTAACCCACTCGTGCACCCAACTGATCTTCAGCA
TCTTTTACTTTCACCAGCGTTTCTGGGTGAGCAAAAACAGGAAGGCAAAATGCCGCAAAAAAGGGAATAA
GGGCGACACGGAAATGTTGAATACTCATACTCTTCCTTTTTCAATATTATTGAAGCATTTATCAGGGTTA
TTGTCTCATGAGCGGATACATATTTGAATGTATTTAGAAAAATAAACAAATAGGGGTTCCGCGCACATTT
CCCCGAAAAGTGCCACCTGACGTCGACGGATCGGGAGATCTCCCGATCCCCTATGGTGCACTCTCAGTAC
AATCTGCTCTGATGCCGCATAGTTAAGCCAGTATCTGCTCCCTGCTTGTGTGTTGGAGGTC
