>Addgene plasmid #118334 | Flag-Craf R401H | depositor partial sequence | sequence record 223464 | BGH; Craf 988bp to the end
ATTAGGCCTCGTGGACAGAGAGATTCAAGCTATTATTGGGAAATAGAAGCCAGTGAAGTGATGCTGTCCA
CTCGGATTGGGTCAGGCTCTTTTGGAACTGTTTATAAGGGTAAATGGCACGGAGATGTTGCAGTAAAGAT
CCTAAAGGTTGTCGACCCAACCCCAGAGCAATTCCAGGCCTTCAGGAATGAGGTGGCTGTTCTGCGCAAA
ACACATCATGTGAACATTCTGCTTTTCATGGGGTACATGACAAAGGACAACCTGGCAATTGTGACCCAGT
GGTGCGAGGGCAGCAGCCTCTACAAACACCTGCATGTCCAGGAGACCAAGTTTCAGATGTTCCAGCTAAT
TGACATTGCCCGGCAGACGGCTCAGGGAATGGACTATTTGCATGCAAAGAACATCATCCATAGAGACATG
AAATCCAACAATATATTTCTCCATGAAGGCTTAACAGTGAAAATTGGAGATTTTGGTTTGGCAACAGTAA
AGTCACGCTGGAGTGGTTCTCAGCAGGTTGAACAACCTACTGGCTCTGTCCTCTGGATGGCCCCAGAGGT
GATCCGAATGCAGGATAACAACCCATTCAGTTTCCAGTCGGATGTCTACTCCTATGGCATCGTATTGTAT
GAACTGATGACGGGGGAGCTTCCTTATTCTCACATCAACAACCGAGATCAGATCATCTTCATGGTGGGCC
GAGGATATGCCTCCCCAGATCTTAGTAAGCTATATAAGAACTGCCCCAAAGCAATGAAGAGGCTGGTAGC
TGACTGTGTGAAGAAAGTAAAGGAAGAGAGGCCTCTTTTTCCCCAGATCCTGTCTTCCATTGAGCTGCTC
CAACACTCTCTACCGAAGATCAACCGGAGCGCTTCCGAGCCATCCTTGCATCGGGCAGCCCACACTGAGG
ATATCAATGCTTGCACGCTGACCACGTCCCCGAGGCTGCCTGTCTTCTAGTCTAGAGGGCCCTATTCTAT
AGTTCACCTAAATGCAAGTG
